Addgene plasmid #177641: pZS218
Purpose: In vitro transcription of Patiria miniata Rab7
Depositing lab: Iain Cheeseman. Depositing organization: Whitehead Institute for Biomedical Research. Publication: Polarized Dishevelled dissolution and reassembly drives embryonic axis specification in sea star oocytes. Swartz SZ, Tan TH, Perillo M, Fakhri N, Wessel GM, Wikramanayake AH, Cheeseman IM. Curr Biol. 2021 Dec 20;31(24):5633-5641.e4. doi: 10.1016/j.cub.2021.10.022. Epub 2021 Nov 4. PubMed 34739818.
Backbone
  Vector backbone: pCS2+8
  Vector type: in vitro transcription
Growth in bacteria
  Bacterial resistance: Ampicillin, 100 μg/mL
  Growth temperature: 37°C
  Growth strain: DH5alpha
  Copy number: High Copy
Gene/Insert
  Gene/Insert name: Rab7
  Species: Patiria miniata
  Tag / fusion protein: mCherry (N terminal on insert)
  Cloning method: Restriction Enzyme; 5′ cloning site unknown (unknown if destroyed)
Terms and licenses: Academic/Nonprofit Terms; Industry Terms: Not Available to Industry
How to cite: pZS218 was a gift from Iain Cheeseman (Addgene plasmid # 177641 ; http://n2t.net/addgene:177641 ; RRID:Addgene_177641)
