[The description below was written by a language model from this plasmid's Addgene catalogue record and pLannotate feature annotations shown in this document.]
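Description:
pZS218 is a 5,457 nt plasmid built on the pCS2+8 backbone and catalogued as an in vitro transcription vector for producing mRNA encoding Rab7 from the sea star Patiria miniata. It is maintained in E. coli as a high-copy plasmid through a ColE1/pUC-type origin and selected with ampicillin via the β-lactamase gene. An f1 phage origin and remnants of the lac region (lac promoter and operator, CAP site, lacI and lacZα fragments) are also present as backbone carry-over.

The payload is an mCherry coding sequence placed upstream of the Rab7 open reading frame, matching the recorded N-terminal mCherry tag. The automated annotation labels the insert as RAB7A by similarity to a mammalian Swiss-Prot entry, but the catalogue record identifies it as the P. miniata gene. Rab7 is a small GTPase associated with late endosomal and lysosomal trafficking, so the red fluorescent fusion would plausibly serve as a marker for these compartments, although the record does not state this. Immediately upstream of the fusion lies an SP6 promoter, which allows sense-strand RNA to be synthesised in vitro with SP6 RNA polymerase. The SV40 polyadenylation signal sits downstream of the insert. The simian CMV IE94 enhancer/promoter lies further upstream and, as in other pCS2-type vectors, could also drive expression directly from the DNA in vertebrate cells or embryos. T7 (fragment) and T3 promoters sit downstream in the antisense orientation.

The stated purpose is in vitro transcription, and the associated study concerns axis specification in sea star oocytes. The 5′ cloning site is not recorded.
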