Features (pLannotate 1.2.2; 16 found; start..end, strand, type, name):
     62..1039    +  promoter       CMV IE94 promoter: enhancer/promoter region of simian cytomegalovirus major immediate early transcription unit IE94
   1074..1092    +  promoter       SP6 promoter: promoter for bacteriophage SP6 RNA polymerase
   1139..1846    +  CDS            mCherry: mCherry is a basic (constitutively fluorescent) red fluorescent protein published in 2004, derived from Discosoma sp.. It is reported to be a very rapidly-maturing monomer with low acid sensitivity.
   1868..2482    +  CDS            RAB7A: RAB7A_CANLF - Also known as RAB7. Experimental evidence at protein level: Swiss-Prot protein existence level 1. Small GTPase which cycles between active GTP-bound and inactive GDP-bound states. In its active state, binds to a variety of effector proteins playing a key role in the regulation of endo- lysosomal trafficking. Governs early-to-late endosomal maturation, microtubule minus-end as well as plus-end directed endosomal migration and positioning, and endosome-lysosome transport through different protein-protein interaction cascades (By similarity). Plays a central role, not only in endoso
   2526..2543    -  promoter       T7 promoter (fragment): promoter for bacteriophage T7 RNA polymerase
   2548..2682    -  polyA_signal   SV40 poly(A) signal: SV40 polyadenylation signal
   2795..2813    -  promoter       T3 promoter: promoter for bacteriophage T3 RNA polymerase
   2858..2874    -  protein_bind   lac operator: The lac repressor binds to the lac operator to inhibit transcription in E. coli. This inhibition can be relieved by adding lactose or isopropyl-β-D-thiogalactopyranoside (IPTG). lac repressor encoded by lacI
   2882..2912    -  promoter       lac promoter: promoter for the E. coli lac operon
   2927..2948    -  protein_bind   CAP binding site: CAP binding activates transcription in the presence of cAMP. E. coli catabolite activator protein
   2961..3053    -  CDS            lacI (fragment): lac repressor; lacI; The lac repressor binds to the lac operator to inhibit transcription in E. coli. This inhibition can be relieved by adding lactose or isopropyl-β-D-thiogalactopyranoside (IPTG).
   3236..3824    -  rep_origin     ori: high-copy-number ColE1/pMB1/pBR322/pUC origin of replication
   3995..4855    -  CDS            AmpR: β-lactamase; bla; confers resistance to ampicillin, carbenicillin, and related antibiotics
   4856..4960    -  promoter       AmpR promoter: bla
   5013..5441    -  rep_origin     f1 ori (sequence partly withheld): f1 bacteriophage origin of replication; arrow indicates direction of (+) strand synthesis
   5446..55      -  CDS            lacZα (fragment) (across the origin): LacZα fragment of β-galactosidase; lacZ fragment
>Addgene plasmid #177641 | pZS218 | addgene full sequence | sequence record 348530 | Addgene NGS Result
GCTGCGCAACTGTTGGGAAGGGCGATCGGTGCGGGCCTCTTCGCTATTACGCCAGTCGACCGCCAATTCA
ATATGGCGTATATGGACTCATGCCAATTCAATATGGTGGATCTGGACCTGTGCCAATTCAATATGGCGTA
TATGGACTCGTGCCAATTCAATATGGTGGATCTGGACCCCAGCCAATTCAATATGGCGGACTTGGCACCA
TGCCAATTCAATATGGCGGACCTGGCACTGTGCCAACTGGGGAGGGGTCTACTTGGCACGGTGCCAAGTT
TGAGGAGGGGTCTTGGCCCTGTGCCAAGTCCGCCATATTGAATTGGCATGGTGCCAATAATGGCGGCCAT
ATTGGCTATATGCCAGGATCAATATATAGGCAATATCCAATATGGCCCTATGCCAATATGGCTATTGGCC
AGGTTCAATACTATGTATTGGCCCTATGCCATATAGTATTCCATATATGGGTTTTCCTATTGACGTAGAT
AGCCCCTCCCAATGGGCGGTCCCATATACCATATATGGGGCTTCCTAATACCGCCCATAGCCACTCCCCC
ATTGACGTCAATGGTCTCTATATATGGTCTTTCCTATTGACGTCATATGGGCGGTCCTATTGACGTATAT
GGCGCCTCCCCCATTGACGTCAATTACGGTAAATGGCCCGCCTGGCTCAATGCCCATTGACGTCAATAGG
ACCACCCACCATTGACGTCAATGGGATGGCTCATTGCCCATTCATATCCGTTCTCACGCCCCCTATTGAC
GTCAATGACGGTAAATGGCCCACTTGGCAGTACATCAATATCTATTAATAGTAACTTGGCAAGTACATTA
CTATTGGAAGTACGCCAGGGTACATTGGCAGTACTCCCATTGACGTCAATGGCGGTAAATGGCCCGCGAT
GGCTGCCAAGTACATCCCCATTGACGTCAATGGGGAGGGGCAATGACGCAAATGGGCGTTCCATTGACGT
AAATGGGCGGTAGGCGTGCCTAATGGGAGGTCTATATAAGCAATGCTCGTTTAGGGAACCGCCATTCTGC
CTGGGGACGTCGGAGCAAGCTTGATTTAGGTGACACTATAGAATACAAGCTACTTGTTCTTTTTGCAGGA
TCCACTAGTCATCGATTGATGGTGAGCAAGGGCGAGGAGGATAACATGGCCATCATCAAGGAGTTCATGC
GCTTCAAGGTGCACATGGAGGGCTCCGTGAACGGCCACGAGTTCGAGATCGAGGGCGAGGGCGAGGGCCG
CCCCTACGAGGGCACCCAGACCGCCAAGCTGAAGGTGACCAAGGGTGGCCCCCTGCCCTTCGCCTGGGAC
ATCCTGTCCCCTCAGTTCATGTACGGCTCCAAGGCCTACGTGAAGCACCCCGCCGACATCCCCGACTACT
TGAAGCTGTCCTTCCCCGAGGGCTTCAAGTGGGAGCGCGTGATGAACTTCGAGGACGGCGGCGTGGTGAC
CGTGACCCAGGACTCCTCCCTGCAGGACGGCGAGTTCATCTACAAGGTGAAGCTGCGCGGCACCAACTTC
CCCTCCGACGGCCCCGTAATGCAGAAGAAGACCATGGGCTGGGAGGCCTCCTCCGAGCGGATGTACCCCG
AGGACGGCGCCCTGAAGGGCGAGATCAAGCAGAGGCTGAAGCTGAAGGACGGCGGCCACTACGACGCTGA
GGTCAAGACCACCTACAAGGCCAAGAAGCCCGTGCAGCTGCCCGGCGCCTACAACGTCAACATCAAGTTG
GACATCACCTCCCACAACGAGGACTACACCATCGTGGAACAGTACGAACGCGCCGAGGGCCGCCACTCCA
CCGGCGGCATGGACGAGCTGTACAAGGAATTCGGAGCCGGCGCGCCAATGTCTTCAAGGAAGAAGGTTTT
ATTGAAGGTCATCATTCTAGGAGACAGTGGTGTCGGCAAGACCTCGTTGATGAACCAATATGTGAACAAG
AAGTTTAGTAACCAGTACAAGGCCACCATCGGCGCTGACTTCCTGACAAAAGAGGTCATGGTAGACGACA
GACTGGTCACAATGCAGATATGGGACACAGCTGGGCAGGAGAGGTTCCAGAGTCTGGGTGTAGCGTTCTA
CCGCGGCGCAGACTGCTGCGTCCTCGTCTTTGACGTGACCAATCAGAATTCCTTCAAGTCCCTAGACAGC
TGGCGTGATGAGTTTCTGATCCAAGCCAGCCCCAGAGATCCTGAGAATTTCCCCTTCGTCGTACTAGGCA
ACAAGATAGACATGGAGAATAGACAAGTTTCGACCAAACGGGCGCAGAACTGGTGTGGCAGCAAGAACAA
CATCCCTTACTTTGAGACCAGCGCTAAGGAGAGTATCAACGTGGAGCAGGCCTTCCAGACGATAGCCAAG
AACGCCCTGGCCCAGGAACCCGAGACAGACATGTACAATGATTTCCCCAGCCAGATCAAACTCACCGATG
ACACCAAACAGGATAAATCAGGGTGTTCATGTTAAGGCCGGCCAGCGATCGCCAAGGCCTCTCGAGCCTC
TAGAACTATAGTGAGTCGTATTACGTAGATCCAGACATGATAAGATACATTGATGAGTTTGGACAAACCA
CAACTAGAATGCAGTGAAAAAAATGCTTTATTTGTGAAATTTGTGATGCTATTGCTTTATTTGTAACCAT
TATAAGCTGCAATAAACAAGTTAACAACAACAATTGCATTCATTTTATGTTTCAGGTTCAGGGGGAGGTG
TGGGAGGTTTTTTAATTCGCGGCCGCGGCGCCAATGCATTGGGCCCGGTACCCAGCTTTTGTTCCCTTTA
GTGAGGGTTAATTGCGCGCTTGGCGTAATCATGGTCATAGCTGTTTCCTGTGTGAAATTGTTATCCGCTC
ACAATTCCACACAACATACGAGCCGGGAGCATAAAGTGTAAAGCCTGGGGTGCCTAATGAGTGAGCTAAC
TCACATTAATTGCGTTGCGCTCACTGCCCGCTTTCCAGTCGGGAAACCTGTCGTGCCAGCTGCATTAATG
AATCGGCCAACGCGCGGGGAGAGGCGGTTTGCGTATTGGGCGCTCTTCCGCTTCCTCGCTCACTGACTCG
CTGCGCTCGGTCGTTCGGCTGCGGCGAGCGGTATCAGCTCACTCAAAGGCGGTAATACGGTTATCCACAG
AATCAGGGGATAACGCAGGAAAGAACATGTGAGCAAAAGGCCAGCAAAAGGCCAGGAACCGTAAAAAGGC
CGCGTTGCTGGCGTTTTTCCATAGGCTCCGCCCCCCTGACGAGCATCACAAAAATCGACGCTCAAGTCAG
AGGTGGCGAAACCCGACAGGACTATAAAGATACCAGGCGTTTCCCCCTGGAAGCTCCCTCGTGCGCTCTC
CTGTTCCGACCCTGCCGCTTACCGGATACCTGTCCGCCTTTCTCCCTTCGGGAAGCGTGGCGCTTTCTCA
TAGCTCACGCTGTAGGTATCTCAGTTCGGTGTAGGTCGTTCGCTCCAAGCTGGGCTGTGTGCACGAACCC
CCCGTTCAGCCCGACCGCTGCGCCTTATCCGGTAACTATCGTCTTGAGTCCAACCCGGTAAGACACGACT
TATCGCCACTGGCAGCAGCCACTGGTAACAGGATTAGCAGAGCGAGGTATGTAGGCGGTGCTACAGAGTT
CTTGAAGTGGTGGCCTAACTACGGCTACACTAGAAGAACAGTATTTGGTATCTGCGCTCTGCTGAAGCCA
GTTACCTTCGGAAAAAGAGTTGGTAGCTCTTGATCCGGCAAACAAACCACCGCTGGTAGCGGTGGTTTTT
TTGTTTGCAAGCAGCAGATTACGCGCAGAAAAAAAGGATCTCAAGAAGATCCTTTGATCTTTTCTACGGG
GTCTGACGCTCAGTGGAACGAAAACTCACGTTAAGGGATTTTGGTCATGAGATTATCAAAAAGGATCTTC
ACCTAGATCCTTTTAAATTAAAAATGAAGTTTTAAATCAATCTAAAGTATATATGAGTAAACTTGGTCTG
ACAGTTACCAATGCTTAATCAGTGAGGCACCTATCTCAGCGATCTGTCTATTTCGTTCATCCATAGTTGC
CTGACTCCCCGTCGTGTAGATAACTACGATACGGGAGGGCTTACCATCTGGCCCCAGTGCTGCAATGATA
CCGCGAGACCCACGCTCACCGGCTCCAGATTTATCAGCAATAAACCAGCCAGCCGGAAGGGCCGAGCGCA
GAAGTGGTCCTGCAACTTTATCCGCCTCCATCCAGTCTATTAATTGTTGCCGGGAAGCTAGAGTAAGTAG
TTCGCCAGTTAATAGTTTGCGCAACGTTGTTGCCATTGCTACAGGCATCGTGGTGTCACGCTCGTCGTTT
GGTATGGCTTCATTCAGCTCCGGTTCCCAACGATCAAGGCGAGTTACATGATCCCCCATGTTGTGCAAAA
AAGCGGTTAGCTCCTTCGGTCCTCCGATCGTTGTCAGAAGTAAGTTGGCCGCAGTGTTATCACTCATGGT
TATGGCAGCACTGCATAATTCTCTTACTGTCATGCCATCCGTAAGATGCTTTTCTGTGACTGGTGAGTAC
TCAACCAAGTCATTCTGAGAATAGTGTATGCGGCGACCGAGTTGCTCTTGCCCGGCGTCAATACGGGATA
ATACCGCGCCACATAGCAGAACTTTAAAAGTGCTCATCATTGGAAAACGTTCTTCGGGGCGAAAACTCTC
AAGGATCTTACCGCTGTTGAGATCCAGTTCGATGTAACCCACTCGTGCACCCAACTGATCTTCAGCATCT
TTTACTTTCACCAGCGTTTCTGGGTGAGCAAAAACAGGAAGGCAAAATGCCGCAAAAAAGGGAATAAGGG
CGACACGGAAATGTTGAATACTCATACTCTTCCTTTTTCAATATTATTGAAGCATTTATCAGGGTTATTG
TCTCATGAGCGGATACATATTTGAATGTATTTAGAAAAATAAACAAATAGGGGTTCCGCGCACATTTCCC
CGAAAAGTGCCACCTAAATTGTAAGCGTTAATATTTTGTTAAAATTCGCGTTAAATTTTTGTTAAATCAG
CTCATTTTTTAACCAATAGGCCGAAATCGGCAAAATCCCTTATAAATCAAAAGAATAGACCGAGATAGGG
T
[37 nt withheld, positions 5112-5148]
AAAGAACGTGGACTCCAACGTCAAAGG
[49 nt withheld, positions 5176-5224]
T
[91 nt withheld, positions 5226-5316]
G
[124 nt withheld, positions 5318-5441]
CCCATTCGCCATTCAG
