>Addgene plasmid #177641 | pZS218 | depositor partial sequence | sequence record 348531 | pZS218 sequence 1508 bps
GGGAACCGCCATTCTGCCTGGGGACGTCGGAGCAAGCTTGATTTAGGTGACACTATAGAATACAAGCTAC
TTGTTCTTTTTGCAGGATCCACTAGTCATCGATTGATGGTGAGCAAGGGCGAGGAGGATAACATGGCCAT
CATCAAGGAGTTCATGCGCTTCAAGGTGCACATGGAGGGCTCCGTGAACGGCCACGAGTTCGAGATCGAG
GGCGAGGGCGAGGGCCGCCCCTACGAGGGCACCCAGACCGCCAAGCTGAAGGTGACCAAGGGTGGCCCCC
TGCCCTTCGCCTGGGACATCCTGTCCCCTCAGTTCATGTACGGCTCCAAGGCCTACGTGAAGCACCCCGC
CGACATCCCCGACTACTTGAAGCTGTCCTTCCCCGAGGGCTTCAAGTGGGAGCGCGTGATGAACTTCGAG
GACGGCGGCGTGGTGACCGTGACCCAGGACTCCTCCCTGCAGGACGGCGAGTTCATCTACAAGGTGAAGC
TGCGCGGCACCAACTTCCCCTCCGACGGCCCCGTAATGCAGAAGAAGACCATGGGCTGGGAGGCCTCCTC
CGAGCGGATGTACCCCGAGGACGGCGCCCTGAAGGGCGAGATCAAGCAGAGGCTGAAGCTGAAGGACGGC
GGCCACTACGACGCTGAGGTCAAGACCACCTACAAGGCCAAGAAGCCCGTGCAGCTGCCCGGCGCCTACA
ACGTCAACATCAAGTTGGACATCACCTCCCACAACGAGGACTACACCATCGTGGAACAGTACGAACGCGC
CGAGGGCCGCCACTCCACCGGCGGCATGGACGAGCTGTACAAGGAATTCGGAGCCGGCGCGCCAATGTCT
TCAAGGAAGAAGGTTTTATTGAAGGTCATCATTCTAGGAGACAGTGGTGTCGGCAAGACCTCGTTGATGA
ACCAATATGTGAACAAGAAGTTTAGTAACCAGTACAAGGCCACCATCGGCGCTGACTTCCTGACAAAAGA
GGTCATGGTAGACGACAGACTGGTCACAATGCAGATATGGGACACAGCCGGGCAGGAGAGGTTCCAGAGT
CTGGGTGTAGCGTTCTACCGCGGCGCAGACTGCTGCGTACTCGTCTTTGACGTGACCAATCAGAATTCCT
TCAAGTCCCTAGACAGCTGGCGCGATGAGTTTCTGATCCAAGCCAGCCCCAGAGATCCTGAGAATTTCCC
CTTCGTCGTACTAGGCAACAAGATAGACATGGAGAATAGACAAGTTTCGACCAAACGGGCGCAGAACTGG
TGTGGCAGCAAGAACAACATCCCTTACTTTGAGACCAGCGCTAAGGAGAGTATCAACGTGGAGCAGGCCT
TCCAGACGATAGCCAAGAACGCCCTGGCCCAGGAACCCGAGACAGACATGTACAATGATTTCCCCAGCCA
GATCAAACTCACCGATGACACCAAACAGGATAAATCAGGGTGTTCATGTTAAGGCCGGCCAGCGATCGCC
AAGGCCTCTCGAGCCTCTAGAACTATAGTGAGTCGTAT
